Addgene plasmid #244629: CL20_mEGFP_FOidr_077
Purpose: Express mEGFP-tagged intrinsically disordered protein (IDR), FOidr_077, derived from human fusion protein KDM2A_C11orf80
Depositing lab: Richard Kriwacki. Depositing organization: St. Jude Children's Research Hospital. Publication: Proteome-wide computational analyses reveal links between protein condensate formation and RNA biology. Maiti S, Tripathi S, Baggett DW, Phillips AH, Park CG, Wang J, Wahiduzzaman, Freyaldenhoven WT, Kinger S, Pioso BJ, Bollinger JC, Somjee R, Lang B, Babu MM, Kriwacki RW. Sci Adv. 2025 Dec 5;11(49):eady1420. doi: 10.1126/sciadv.ady1420. Epub 2025 Dec 3. PubMed 41337585.
Backbone
  Vector backbone: CL20
  Vector type: Mammalian Expression
Growth in bacteria
  Bacterial resistance: Ampicillin, 100 μg/mL
  Growth temperature: 37°C
  Growth strain: NEB Stable
  Copy number: High Copy
Gene/Insert
  Gene/Insert name: FOidr_077
  Species: H. sapiens (human)
  Mutation: Unmutated
  Tag / fusion protein: monomeric EGFP (N terminal on insert)
  Cloning method: Restriction Enzyme; 5′ cloning site Unknown (unknown if destroyed)
Terms and licenses: Academic/Nonprofit Terms; Industry Terms: Not Available to Industry
Depositor comments: KDM2A_C11orf80_360_480
How to cite: CL20_mEGFP_FOidr_077 was a gift from Richard Kriwacki (Addgene plasmid # 244629 ; http://n2t.net/addgene:244629 ; RRID:Addgene_244629)
