[The description below was written by a language model from this plasmid's Addgene catalogue record and pLannotate feature annotations shown in this document.]
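Description:
CL20_mEGFP_FOidr_077 is a mammalian expression plasmid built on the CL20 backbone. The catalogue lists it only as a mammalian expression vector, but the feature table shows the architecture of a self-inactivating HIV-1 lentiviral transfer vector. It is propagated in E. coli through a high-copy ColE1/pUC-type origin and selected with ampicillin via the β-lactamase gene. The recombination-limiting NEB Stable strain is the recorded host, a common choice for plasmids carrying repeated LTR sequences. The viral portion comprises a CMV enhancer fused to a truncated 5' LTR, which would drive genomic RNA transcription in packaging cells without Tat, followed by the Ψ packaging signal, a gag fragment, cPPT/CTS, the Rev response element, and a ΔU3 3' LTR followed by a rabbit β-globin polyadenylation signal. Short matches to vif, rev, nef, lacI and a TRE promoter appear to be residual or incidental fragments rather than functional elements. An SV40 origin and poly(A) signal lie in the backbone.

The payload is an internal CMV enhancer/promoter cassette driving monomeric EGFP fused at the N-terminus of FOidr_077, an unmutated intrinsically disordered region taken from the human fusion protein KDM2A_C11orf80. The depositor comment suggests it spans positions 360–480 of that fusion. The annotated insert matches TOP6BL, also known as C11orf80, so the segment appears to derive largely from that partner. The construct is intended to express the fluorescently tagged IDR in mammalian cells, and the associated study concerns protein condensate formation. The mEGFP tag would therefore let the region's localisation and any tendency to form condensates be followed by microscopy.
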