Features (pLannotate 1.2.2; 29 found; start..end, strand, type, name):
    199..254     -  polyA_signal   β-globin poly(A) signal: rabbit β-globin polyadenylation signal (Gil and Proudfoot, 1987)
    340..475     -  LTR            3' LTR (ΔU3) (fragment): self-inactivating 3' long terminal repeat (LTR) from HIV-1
    477..545     -  CDS            nef (fragment): NEF_HV1Z2 - Experimental evidence at protein level: Swiss-Prot protein existence level 1. Extracellular Nef protein targets CD4(+) T-lymphocytes for apoptosis by interacting with CXCR4 surface receptors. From Human immunodeficiency virus type 1 group M subtype D (isolate Z2/CDC-Z34) (HIV-1).
    571..936     -  CDS            TOP6BL (fragment): TO6BL_HUMAN - Also known as C11orf80 From Homo sapiens (Human).
    976..1692    -  CDS            mEGFP: mEGFP is a basic (constitutively fluorescent) green fluorescent protein published in 2002, derived from Aequorea victoria. It has moderate acid sensitivity.
   1706..1743    -  misc_feature   MCS (fragment): multiple cloning site
   1742..1758    -  promoter       tight TRE promoter (fragment): Tet-responsive promoter PTight, consisting of seven tet operator sequences followed by the minimal CMV promoter
   1774..1977    -  promoter       CMV promoter: human cytomegalovirus (CMV) immediate early promoter
   1978..2281    -  enhancer       CMV enhancer: human cytomegalovirus immediate early enhancer
   2349..2365    -  misc_feature   MCS (fragment): multiple cloning site
   2365..2390    -  CDS            Rev (fragment): human immunodeficiency virus 1 (HIV-1) Rev protein; rev; enhances nuclear export of unspliced and incompletely spliced viral mRNAs
   2767..3000    -  misc_feature   RRE: The Rev response element (RRE) of HIV-1 allows for Rev-dependent mRNA export from the nucleus to the cytoplasm.
   3134..3217    -  CDS            vif (fragment): VIF_HV1BR - Experimental evidence at protein level: Swiss-Prot protein existence level 1. Counteracts the innate antiviral activity of host APOBEC3F and APOBEC3G. Forms a complex with host APOBEC3F and APOBEC3G thus preventing the entry of these lethally hypermutating enzymes into progeny virions. Recruits an active E3 ubiquitin ligase complex composed of elongin BC, CUL5, and RBX2 to induce polyubiquitination of APOBEC3G and APOBEC3F. In turn, they are directed to the 26S proteasome for degradation. Vif interaction with APOBEC3G also blocks its cytidine deaminase activity in a proteasome-inde
   3360..3477    -  misc_feature   cPPT/CTS: central polypurine tract and central termination sequence of HIV-1
   3626..3985    -  CDS            HIV-1 gag (fragment): gag protein from human immunodeficiency virus 1; gag
   3969..4094    -  misc_feature   HIV-1 Ψ: packaging signal of human immunodeficiency virus type 1
   4141..4398    -  LTR            5' LTR (truncated): truncated 5' long terminal repeat (LTR) from HIV-1
   4400..4779    -  enhancer       CMV enhancer: human cytomegalovirus immediate early enhancer
   4810..4914    +  promoter       AmpR promoter: bla
   4915..5775    +  CDS            AmpR: β-lactamase; bla; confers resistance to ampicillin, carbenicillin, and related antibiotics
   5946..6534    +  rep_origin     ori: high-copy-number ColE1/pMB1/pBR322/pUC origin of replication
   6717..6771    +  CDS            lacI (fragment): lac repressor; lacI; The lac repressor binds to the lac operator to inhibit transcription in E. coli. This inhibition can be relieved by adding lactose or isopropyl-β-D-thiogalactopyranoside (IPTG).
   6773..6907    -  polyA_signal   SV40 poly(A) signal: SV40 polyadenylation signal
   6927..7062    -  rep_origin     SV40 ori: SV40 origin of replication
   7086..7108    -  promoter       SV40 promoter (fragment): SV40 enhancer and early promoter
   7115..7154    +  CDS            lacI (fragment): lac repressor; lacI; The lac repressor binds to the lac operator to inhibit transcription in E. coli. This inhibition can be relieved by adding lactose or isopropyl-β-D-thiogalactopyranoside (IPTG).
   7167..7188    +  protein_bind   CAP binding site: CAP binding activates transcription in the presence of cAMP. E. coli catabolite activator protein
   7203..7233    +  promoter       lac promoter: promoter for the E. coli lac operon
   7241..7257    +  protein_bind   lac operator: The lac repressor binds to the lac operator to inhibit transcription in E. coli. This inhibition can be relieved by adding lactose or isopropyl-β-D-thiogalactopyranoside (IPTG). lac repressor encoded by lacI
>Addgene plasmid #244629 | CL20_mEGFP_FOidr_077 | addgene full sequence | sequence record 487986 | Addgene NGS Result
AAAAAAAATCTAACCTCAAGTCAAGGCTTTTCTATGGAATAAGGAATGGACAGCAGGGGGCTGTTTCATA
TACTGATGACCTCTTTATAGCCAACCTTTGTTCATGGCAGCCAGCATATGGGCATATGTTGCCAAACTCT
AAACCAAATACTCATTCTGATGTTTTAAATGATTTGCCCTCCCATATGTCCTTCCGAGTGAGAGACACAA
AAAATTCCAACACACTATTGCAATGAAAATAAATTTCCTTTATTAGCCAGAAGTCAGATGCTCAAGGGGC
TTCATGATGTCCCCATAATTTTTGGCAGAGGGAAAAAGATCTGCTAGCTCGAGCAGCTGAAGCTTTATTG
AGGCTTAAGCAGTGGGTTCCCTAGTTAGCCAGAGAGCTCCCAGGCTCAGATCTGGTCTAACCAGAGAGAC
CCAGTACAGGCAAAAAGCAGATCTTGTCTTCTTTGGGAGTGAATTAGCCCTTCCAGTCCCCCCTTTTCTT
TTAAAAAGTGGCTAAGATCTACAGCTGCCTTGTAAGTCATTGGTCTTAAAGGTACCGTAATCTTATCTAG
AACCGGTTCATGGTCCTGGAGAGGGCGAAAGCCACTCACTAAGATTCGAAACCTCTTGCAACCACAGAAC
GTCTTCAAGGCGTGATCCCAGGCTCGCGCGGCCAGGCGCTAAAGCGCGACCGTGCGCCTCGCGATGTTCA
CGTCCACGTGGAGTTAACGGAGCCGCTGTCGCTTCAGGGCGACGAGGAGCAGCTTCACTTGGTGATGGGG
CACGAGCGGAGCGTAATGCACGCATTTCCTCAATACGGGGACTGCCGCGCTTCAGACGCTTATTTTCTGC
CTGACCGGAAGTGTCTGCTAACAGCTCCAAAGAGCTATTATCCGGAGCGTCCTCAGTTCCCTGTGCTGAA
TCCTTCTTCTCAAGAGTCAGCTGCCGGGAAGCGGCCGCACTTCCCCCGGAGCCTCCGCTTCCGCCCTTGT
ACAGCTCGTCCATGCCGAGAGTGATCCCGGCGGCGGTCACGAACTCCAGCAGGACCATGTGATCGCGCTT
CTCGTTGGGGTCTTTGCTCAGCTTGGACTGGGTGCTCAGGTAGTGGTTGTCGGGCAGCAGCACGGGGCCG
TCGCCGATGGGGGTGTTCTGCTGGTAGTGGTCGGCGAGCTGCACGCTGCCGTCCTCGATGTTGTGGCGGA
TCTTGAAGTTCACCTTGATGCCGTTCTTCTGCTTGTCGGCCATGATATAGACGTTGTGGCTGTTGTAGTT
GTACTCCAGCTTGTGCCCCAGGATGTTGCCGTCCTCCTTGAAGTCGATGCCCTTCAGCTCGATGCGGTTC
ACCAGGGTGTCGCCCTCGAACTTCACCTCGGCGCGGGTCTTGTAGTTGCCGTCGTCCTTGAAGAAGATGG
TGCGCTCCTGGACGTAGCCTTCGGGCATGGCGGACTTGAAGAAGTCGTGCTGCTTCATGTGGTCGGGGTA
GCGGCTGAAGCACTGCACGCCGTAGGTCAGGGTGGTCACGAGGGTGGGCCAGGGCACGGGCAGCTTGCCG
GTGGTGCAGATGAACTTCAGGGTCAGCTTGCCGTAGGTGGCATCGCCCTCGCCCTCGCCGGACACGCTGA
ACTTGTGGCCGTTTACGTCGCCGTCCAGCTCGACCAGGATGGGCACCACCCCGGTGAACAGCTCCTCGCC
CTTGCTCACCATGGTGGCGACCGGTGGATCCCGGGCCCGCGGTACCGTCGACTGCAGAATTCGGTTCACT
AAACGAGCCCGGTTCACTAAACGAGCTCTGCTTATATAGACCTCCCACCGTACACGCCTACCGCCCATTT
GCGTCAATGGGGCGGAGTTGTTACGACATTTTGGAAAGTCCCGTTGATTTTGGTGCCAAAACAAACTCCC
ATTGACGTCAATGGGGTGGAGACTTGGAAATCCCCGTGAGTCAAACCGCTATCCACGCCCATTGATGTAC
TGCCAAAACCGCATCACCATGGTAATAGCGATGACTAATACGTAGATGTACTGCCAAGTAGGAAAGTCCC
ATAAGGTCATGTACTGGGCATAATGCCAGGCGGGCCATTTACCGTCATTGACGTCAATAGGGGGCGTACT
TGGCATATGATACACTTGATGTACTGCCAAGTGGGCAGTTTACCGTAAATACTCCACCCATTGACGTCAA
TGGAAAGTCCCTATTGGCGTTACTATGGGAACATACGTCATTATTGACGTCAATGGGCGGGGGTCGTTGG
GCGGTCAGCCAGGCGGGCCATTTACCGTAAGTTATGTAACGCGGAACTCCATATATGGGCTATGAACTAA
TGACCCCGTAATTGATTACTATTAATAACTAGCACGCGTTCGAAGCTTGAGCTCGGTCCCCTCGGGGTTG
GGAGGTGGGTCTGAAACGATAATGGTGAATATCCCTGCCTAACTCTATTCACTATAGAAAGTACAGCAAA
AACTATTCTTAAACCTACCAAGCCTCCTACTATCATTATGAATAATTTTATATACCACAGCCAATTTGTT
ATGTTAAACCAATTCCACAAACTTGCCCATTTATCTAATTCCAATAATTCTTGTTCATTCTTTTCTTGCT
GGTTTTGCGATTCTTCAATTAAGGAGTGTATTAAGCTTGTGTAATTGTTAATTTCTCTGTCCCACTCCAT
CCAGGTCGTGTGATTCCAAATCTGTTCCAGAGATTTATTACTCCAACTAGCATTCCAAGGCACAGCAGTG
GTGCAAATGAGTTTTCCAGAGCAACCCCAAATCCCCAGGAGCTGTTGATCCTTTAGGTATCTTTCCACAG
CCAGGATTCTTGCCTGGAGCTGCTTGATGCCCCAGACTGTGAGTTGCAACAGATGCTGTTGCGCCTCAAT
AGCCCTCAGCAAATTGTTCTGCTGCTGCACTATACCAGACAATAATTGTCTGGCCTGTACCGTCAGCGTC
ATTGACGCTGCGCCCATAGTGCTTCCTGCTGCTCCCAAGAACCCAAGGAACAAAGCTCCTATTCCCACTG
CTCTTTTTTCTCTCTGCACCACTCTTCTCTTTGCCTTGGTGGGTGCTACTCCTAATGGTTCAATTTTTAC
TACTTTATATTTATATAATTCACTTCTCCAATTGTCCCTCATATCTCCTCCTTATGGTGTTTTACTAAAC
TTTTCCATGTTCTAATCCTCATCCTGTCTACTTGCCACACAATCATCACCTGCCATCTGTTTTCCATAAT
CCCTAATGATCTTTGCTTTTCTTCTTGGCACTACTTTTATGTCACTATTATCTTGTATTACTACTGCCCC
TTCACCTTTCCAGAGGAGCTTTGCTGGTCCTTTCCAAAGTGGATTTCTGCTGTCCCTGTAATAAACCCGA
AAATTTTGAATTTTTGTAATTTGTTTTTGTAATTCTTTAGTTTGTATGTCTGTTGCTATTATGTCTACTA
TTCTTTCCCCTGCACTGTACCCCCCAATCCCCCCTTTTCTTTTAAAATTGTGGATGAATACTGCCATTTG
TACTGCTGTCTTAAGATGTTCAGCCTGATCTCTTACCTGTCCTATAATTTTCTTTAATTCTTTATTCATA
GATTCTACTACTCCTTGACTTTGGGGATTGTAGGGAATTTCCAGGTCTGAAGATCCTGCTGCTTGCTGTG
CTTTTTTCTTACTTTTGTTTTGCTCTTCCTCTATCTTGTCTAAAGCTTCCTTGGTGTCTTTTATCTCTAT
CCTTTGATGCACACAATAGAGGGTTGCTACTGTATTATATAATGATCTAAGTTCTTCTGATCCTGTCTGA
AGGGATGGTTGTAGCTGTCCCAGTATTTGTCTACAGCCTTCTGATGTTTCTAACAGGCCAGTATTAACTG
CGAATCGTTCTAGCTCCCTGCTTGCCCATACTATATGTTTTAATTTATATTTTTTCTTTCCCCCTGGCCT
TAACCGAATTTTTTCCCATCGCGATCTAATTCTCCCCCGCTTAATACTGACGCTCTCGCACCCATCTCTC
TCCTTCTAGCCTCCGCTAGTCAAAATTTTTGGCGTACTCACCAGTCGCCGCCCCTCGCCTCTTGCCGTGC
GCGCTTCAGCAAGCCGAGTCCTGCGTCGAGAGAGCTCCTCTGGTTTCCCTTTCGCTTTCAAGTCCCTGTT
CGGGCGCCACTGCTAGAGATTTTCCACACTGACTAAAAGGGTCTGAGGGATCTCTAGTTACCAGAGTCAC
ACAACAGACGGGCACACACTACTTGAAGCACTCAAGGCAAGCTTTATTGAGGCTTAAGCAGTGGGTTCCC
TAGTTAGCCAGAGAGCTCCCAGGCTCAGATCTGGTCTAACCAGAGAGACCCAGTACAGGCAAAAAGCAGC
TGCTTATATGCAGGATCTGAGGGCTCGCCACTCCCCAGTCCCGCCCAGGCCACGCCTCCCATGGTAATAG
CGATGACTAATACGTAGATGTACTGCCAAGTAGGAAAGTCCCATAAGGTCATGTACTGGGCATAATGCCA
GGCGGGCCATTTACCGTCATTGACGTCAATAGGGGGCGTACTTGGCATATGATACACTTGATGTACTGCC
AAGTGGGCAGTTTACCGTAAATACTCCACCCATTGACGTCAATGGAAAGTCCCTATTGGCGTTACTATGG
GAACATACGTCATTATTGACGTCAATGGGCGGGGGTCGTTGGGCGGTCAGCCAGGCGGGCCATTTACCGT
AAGTTATGTAACGCGGAACTCCATATATGGGCTATGAACTAATGACCCCGTAATTGATTACTATTAATAA
CTAGTCAATAATCAATGTCGACCCAGGTGGCACTTTTCGGGGAAATGTGCGCGGAACCCCTATTTGTTTA
TTTTTCTAAATACATTCAAATATGTATCCGCTCATGAGACAATAACCCTGATAAATGCTTCAATAATATT
GAAAAAGGAAGAGTATGAGTATTCAACATTTCCGTGTCGCCCTTATTCCCTTTTTTGCGGCATTTTGCCT
TCCTGTTTTTGCTCACCCAGAAACGCTGGTGAAAGTAAAAGATGCTGAAGATCAGTTGGGTGCACGAGTG
GGTTACATCGAACTGGATCTCAACAGCGGTAAGATCCTTGAGAGTTTTCGCCCCGAAGAACGTTTTCCAA
TGATGAGCACTTTTAAAGTTCTGCTATGTGGCGCGGTATTATCCCGTATTGACGCCGGGCAAGAGCAACT
CGGTCGCCGCATACACTATTCTCAGAATGACTTGGTTGAGTACTCACCAGTCACAGAAAAGCATCTTACG
GATGGCATGACAGTAAGAGAATTATGCAGTGCTGCCATAACCATGAGTGATAACACTGCGGCCAACTTAC
TTCTGACAACGATCGGAGGACCGAAGGAGCTAACCGCTTTTTTGCACAACATGGGGGATCATGTAACTCG
CCTTGATCGTTGGGAACCGGAGCTGAATGAAGCCATACCAAACGACGAGCGTGACACCACGATGCCTGTA
GCAATGGCAACAACGTTGCGCAAACTATTAACTGGCGAACTACTTACTCTAGCTTCCCGGCAACAATTAA
TAGACTGGATGGAGGCGGATAAAGTTGCAGGACCACTTCTGCGCTCGGCCCTTCCGGCTGGCTGGTTTAT
TGCTGATAAATCTGGAGCCGGTGAGCGTGGGTCTCGCGGTATCATTGCAGCACTGGGGCCAGATGGTAAG
CCCTCCCGTATCGTAGTTATCTACACGACGGGGAGTCAGGCAACTATGGATGAACGAAATAGACAGATCG
CTGAGATAGGTGCCTCACTGATTAAGCATTGGTAACTGTCAGACCAAGTTTACTCATATATACTTTAGAT
TGATTTAAAACTTCATTTTTAATTTAAAAGGATCTAGGTGAAGATCCTTTTTGATAATCTCATGACCAAA
ATCCCTTAACGTGAGTTTTCGTTCCACTGAGCGTCAGACCCCGTAGAAAAGATCAAAGGATCTTCTTGAG
ATCCTTTTTTTCTGCGCGTAATCTGCTGCTTGCAAACAAAAAAACCACCGCTACCAGCGGTGGTTTGTTT
GCCGGATCAAGAGCTACCAACTCTTTTTCCGAAGGTAACTGGCTTCAGCAGAGCGCAGATACCAAATACT
GTTCTTCTAGTGTAGCCGTAGTTAGGCCACCACTTCAAGAACTCTGTAGCACCGCCTACATACCTCGCTC
TGCTAATCCTGTTACCAGTGGCTGCTGCCAGTGGCGATAAGTCGTGTCTTACCGGGTTGGACTCAAGACG
ATAGTTACCGGATAAGGCGCAGCGGTCGGGCTGAACGGGGGGTTCGTGCACACAGCCCAGCTTGGAGCGA
ACGACCTACACCGAACTGAGATACCTACAGCGTGAGCTATGAGAAAGCGCCACGCTTCCCGAAGGGAGAA
AGGCGGACAGGTATCCGGTAAGCGGCAGGGTCGGAACAGGAGAGCGCACGAGGGAGCTTCCAGGGGGAAA
CGCCTGGTATCTTTATAGTCCTGTCGGGTTTCGCCACCTCTGACTTGAGCGTCGATTTTTGTGATGCTCG
TCAGGGGGGCGGAGCCTATGGAAAAACGCCAGCAACGCGGCCTTTTTACGGTTCCTGGCCTTTTGCTGGC
CTTTTGCTCACATGTTCTTTCCTGCGTTATCCCCTGATTCTGTGGATAACCGTATTACCGCCTTTGAGTG
AGCTGATACCGCTCGCCGCAGCCGAACGACCGAGCGCAGCGAGTCAGTGAGCGAGGAAGCGGAAGAGCGC
CCAATACGCAAACCGCCTCTCCCCGCGCGTTGGCCGATTCATTAATGCAGCGGATCCAGACATGATAAGA
TACATTGATGAGTTTGGACAAACCACAACTAGAATGCAGTGAAAAAAATGCTTTATTTGTGAAATTTGTG
ATGCTATTGCTTTATTTGTAACCATTATAAGCTGCAATAAACAAGTTAGCTTTTTGCAAAAGCCTAGGCC
TCCAAAAAAGCCTCCTCACTACTTCTGGAATAGCTCAGAGGCCGAGGCGGCCTCGGCCTCTGCATAAATA
AAAAAAATTAGTCAGCCATGGGGCGGAGAATGGGCGGAACTGGGCGGAGTTAGGGGCGGGATGGGCGGAG
TTAGGGGCGGGACTATGGTTGCTGACTAATTGAGATGCGGATCCGCTGGCACGACAGGTTTCCCGACTGG
AAAGCGGGCAGTGAGCGCAACGCAATTAATGTGAGTTAGCTCACTCATTAGGCACCCCAGGCTTTACACT
TTATGCTTCCGGCTCGTATGTTGTGTGGAATTGTGAGCGGATAACAATTTCACACAGGAAACAGCTATGA
CCATGATTACGCCAAGCTTGGGCTGCAGGTCGAGGGATCTCCATAAGAGAAGAGGGACAGCTATGACTGG
GAGTAGTCAGGAGAGGAGGAAAAATCTGGCTAGTAAAACATGTAAGGAAAATTTTAGGGATGTTAAAGAA
AAAAATAACACAAAACAAAATAT
